Addgene plasmid #247582: nTurboID-HA_pEarleyGate100
Purpose: A Gateway-compatible vector harboring a nTurboID–HA fusion and conferring BASTA resistance in plants
Depositing lab: Juan Dong. Depositing organization: Texas A&M University. Publication: Split-YFP-coupled interaction-dependent TurboID identifies new functions of basal cell polarity in Arabidopsis. Huang A, Zhang J, Liu Z, Schoen V, Verma D, Zheng H, Pedmale UV, Dong J. Proc Natl Acad Sci U S A. 2025 Aug 12;122(32):e2502445122. doi: 10.1073/pnas.2502445122. Epub 2025 Aug 6. PubMed 40768356.
Backbone
  Vector backbone: pEarleyGate
  Vector type: Plant Expression
  Selectable markers: Basta
Growth in bacteria
  Bacterial resistance: Kanamycin, 50 μg/mL
  Growth temperature: 37°C
  Growth strain: ccdB Survival
  Copy number: Unknown
Gene/Insert
  Gene/Insert name: nTurboID
  Insert size (bp): 234
  Tag / fusion protein: HA
Terms and licenses: Academic/Nonprofit Terms; Industry Terms: Not Available to Industry
Depositor comments: The depositor confirms that discrepancies between the depositor's sequence and Addgene's sequences have no functional consequences. Addgene NGS finds a transposable element (WP_010723085.1) inserted in the plasmid backbone upstream of the KanR feature.
How to cite: nTurboID-HA_pEarleyGate100 was a gift from Juan Dong (Addgene plasmid # 247582 ; http://n2t.net/addgene:247582 ; RRID:Addgene_247582)
