[The description below was written by a language model from this plasmid's Addgene catalogue record and pLannotate feature annotations shown in this document.]
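Description:
nTurboID-HA_pEarleyGate100 is a Gateway-compatible binary T-DNA destination vector for plant expression, built on the pEarleyGate backbone and sequenced at about 13.1 kb. It replicates in E. coli from a ColE1/pBR322-type origin (with the bom mobilisation region) and carries the pVS1 oriV, RepA and StaA functions that support replication and stable maintenance in Agrobacterium. Bacterial selection is by kanamycin. Because the vector retains an intact Gateway cassette containing the ccdB toxin gene, it is propagated in a ccdB-tolerant strain. Sequencing detected an IS5-type insertion element (insH transposase) in the backbone upstream of KanR, and the depositor states that discrepancies from their reference sequence have no functional consequence.

Between the nopaline-type left and right T-DNA borders are two units. Next to the left border, the bar gene (phosphinothricin acetyltransferase), driven by the mannopine synthase promoter and terminator, confers Basta (glufosinate) resistance on transformed plants. The expression unit consists of a CaMV 35S promoter followed by the attR1–CmR–ccdB–attR2 cassette, then a 234 bp N-terminal fragment of the TurboID biotin ligase, with an HA tag according to the record (the tag is not separately annotated), and the octopine synthase terminator. An LR reaction replaces the chloramphenicol/ccdB cassette with a gene of interest from an entry clone. This arrangement would place the gene upstream of nTurboID-HA, giving a C-terminal fusion expressed from the 35S promoter.

The associated publication describes an interaction-dependent split-TurboID approach coupled to split YFP in Arabidopsis. This suggests the construct supplies the N-terminal half for proximity labelling that depends on a partner protein carrying the complementary fragment.
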