Features (pLannotate 1.2.2; 28 found; start..end, strand, type, name):
      1..25      +  misc_feature   LB T-DNA repeat: left border repeat from nopaline C58 T-DNA
    111..363     -  terminator     MAS terminator: mannopine synthase terminator
    376..924     -  CDS            bar: PAT_STRHY - Experimental evidence at protein level: Swiss-Prot protein existence level 1. Inactivates phosphinothricin (PPT) by transfer of an acetyl group from acetyl CoA. Can also acetylate demethylphosphinothricin but not PTT or glutamate. This enzyme is an effector of phosphinothricin tripeptide (PTT or bialaphos) resistance. From Streptomyces hygroscopicus. Introduced by genetic manipulation and expressed in glufosinate-tolerant maize by Dekalb Genetics.
    930..1310    -  promoter       MAS promoter: mannopine synthase promoter (Velten et al., 1984)
   1310..2122    +  CDS            IBMP_CAMVB (fragment): Experimental evidence at protein level: Swiss-Prot protein existence level 1. Enhances the ribosomal termination-reinitiation event leading to the translation of major open reading frames on the polycistronic viral RNAs. From Cauliflower mosaic virus (strain Bari 1) (CaMV).
   2306..2651    +  promoter       CaMV 35S promoter: strong constitutive promoter from cauliflower mosaic virus
   2663..2787    +  protein_bind   attR1: mutant version of attR; recombination site for the Gateway® LR reaction LR Clonase™
   2812..2842    +  promoter       lac UV5 promoter: E. coli lac promoter with an "up" mutation
   2866..2895    +  promoter       cat promoter (fragment): promoter of the E. coli cat gene encoding chloramphenicol acetyltransferase
   2896..3555    +  CDS            CmR: chloramphenicol acetyltransferase; cat; confers resistance to chloramphenicol
   3734..3892    +  CDS            ccdA (fragment): CCDA_ECO57 - Also known as H, letA. Experimental evidence at protein level: Swiss-Prot protein existence level 1. Antitoxin component of a type II toxin-antitoxin (TA) system which inhibits the post-segregational killing (PSK) of plasmid-free cells, also referred to as a plasmid addiction system. Binds to and blocks the activity of CcdB; will also remove bound CcdB protein from the CcdB-GyrA complex by forming a CcdA-CcdB complex, a process termed rejuvenation. Functions as a transcriptional corepressor for the ccdAB operon, repression also requires CcdB (By similarity). From Escherichia coli
   3897..4199    +  CDS            ccdB: CCDB_ECOLI - Also known as G, letB, letD. Experimental evidence at protein level: Swiss-Prot protein existence level 1. Toxic component of a type II toxin-antitoxin (TA) system, functioning in plasmid maintainence. Responsible for the post- segregational killing (PSK) of plasmid-free cells, also referred to as a plasmid addiction system. Half-life of over 2 hours. Cell killing by CcdB is accompanied by filamentation, defects in chromosome and plasmid segregation, defects in cell division, formation of anucleate cells, decreased DNA synthesis and plasmid loss. Interferes with the activity of DN
   4243..4367    -  protein_bind   attR2: mutant version of attR; recombination site for the Gateway® LR reaction LR Clonase™
   4385..4618    +  CDS            TurboID (fragment): mutant of the E. coli biotin ligase BioID engineered for improved catalytic efficiency (Branon et al., 2018)
   4665..5372    +  terminator     OCS terminator: octopine synthase terminator
   5373..5393    +  misc_feature   MCS (fragment): pUC18/19 multiple cloning site
   5396..5550    +  CDS            lacZα (fragment): LacZα fragment of β-galactosidase; lacZ fragment
   5616..5640    +  misc_feature   RB T-DNA repeat: right border repeat from nopaline C58 T-DNA
   5980..6381    +  CDS            Y4CG_SINFN (fragment): Protein inferred from homology: Swiss-Prot protein existence level 3. From Sinorhizobium fredii (strain NBRC 101917 / NGR234).
   6941..7570    +  CDS            pVS1 StaA: stability protein from the Pseudomonas plasmid pVS1 (Heeb et al., 2000)
   7999..9072    +  CDS            pVS1 RepA: replication protein from the Pseudomonas plasmid pVS1 (Heeb et al., 2000)
   9138..9332    +  rep_origin     pVS1 oriV: origin of replication for the Pseudomonas plasmid pVS1 (Heeb et al., 2000)
   9535..9574    +  CDS            rop (fragment): Rop protein, which maintains plasmids at low copy number; rop
   9676..9816    +  misc_feature   bom: basis of mobility region from pBR322
  10002..10590   -  rep_origin     ori: high-copy-number ColE1/pMB1/pBR322/pUC origin of replication
  10675..10743   -  CDS            yghO (fragment) (sequence partly withheld): YGHO_ECOLI - Experimental evidence at transcript level: Swiss-Prot protein existence level 2. From Escherichia coli (strain K12).
  10742..11719   +  CDS            insH10 (sequence withheld): INH10_ECOLI - Protein inferred from homology: Swiss-Prot protein existence level 3. Involved in the transposition of the insertion sequence IS5. From Escherichia coli (strain K12).
  11876..12670   -  CDS            KanR: aminoglycoside phosphotransferase; aphA-3; confers resistance to kanamycin
>Addgene plasmid #247582 | nTurboID-HA_pEarleyGate100 | addgene full sequence | sequence record 496235 | Addgene NGS Result
TGGCAGGATATATTGTGGTGTAAACAAATTGACGCTTAGACAACTTAATAACACATTGCGGACGTTTTTA
ATGTACTGAATTAACGCCGAATTAATTCGAGCTCGGATCTGATAATTTATTTGAAAATTCATAAGAAAAG
CAAACGTTACATGAATTGATGAAACAATACAAAGACAGATAAAGCCACGCACATTTAGGATATTGGCCGA
GATTACTGAATATTGAGTAAGATCACGGAATTTCTGACAGGAGCATGTCTTCAATTCAGCCCAAATGGCA
GTTGAAATACTCAAACCGCCCCATATGCAGGAGCGGATCATTCATTGTTTGTTTGGTTGCCTTTGCCAAC
ATGGGAGTCCAAGATTCTGCAGTCAAATCTCGGTGACGGGCAGGACCGGACGGGGCGGTACCGGCAGGCT
GAAGTCCAGCTGCCAGAAACCCACGTCATGCCAGTTCCCGTGCTTGAAGCCGGCCGCCCGCAGCATGCCG
CGGGGGGCATATCCGAGCGCCTCGTGCATGCGCACGCTCGGGTCGTTGGGCAGCCCGATGACAGCGACCA
CGCTCTTGAAGCCCTGTGCCTCCAGGGACTTCAGCAGGTGGGTGTAGAGCGTGGAGCCCAGTCCCGTCCG
CTGGTGGCGGGGGGAGACGTACACGGTCGACTCGGCCGTCCAGTCGTAGGCGTTGCGTGCCTTCCAGGGG
CCCGCGTAGGCGATGCCGGCGACCTCGCCGTCCACCTCGGCGACGAGCCAGGGATAGCGCTCCCGCAGAC
GGACGAGGTCGTCCGTCCACTCCTGCGGTTCCTGCGGCTCGGTACGGAAGTTGACCGTGCTTGTCTCGAT
GTAGTGGTTGACGATGGTGCAGACCGCCGGCATGTCCGCCTCGGTGGCACGGCGGATGTCGGCCGGGCGT
CGTTCTGGGCTCATCGATTCGATTTGGTGTATCGAGATTGGTTATGAAATTCAGATGCTAGTGTAATGTA
TTGGTAATTTGGGAAGATATAATAGGAAGCAAGGCTATTTATCCATTTCTGAAAAGGCGAAATGGCGTCA
CCGCGAGCGTCACGCGCATTCCGTTCTTGCTGTAAAGCGTTGTTTGGTACACTTTTGACTAGCGAGGCTT
GGCGTGTCAGCGTATCTATTCAAAAGTCGTTAATGGCTGCGGATCAAGAAAAAGTTGGAATAGAAACAGA
ATACCCGCGAAATTCAGGCCCGGTTGCCATGTCCTACACGCCGAAATAAACGACCAAATTAGTAGAAAAA
TAAAAACTGACTCGGATACTTACGTCACGTCTTGCGCACTGATTTGAAAAATCTCAGAATTCCAATCCCA
CAAAAATCTGAGCTTAACAGCACAGTTGCTCCTCTCAGAGCAGAATCGGGTATTCAACACCCTCATATCA
ACTACTACGTTGTGTATAACGGTCCACATGCCGGTATATACGATGACTGGGGTTGTACAAAGGCGGCAAC
AAACGGCGTTCCCGGAGTTGCACACAAGAAATTTGCCACTATTACAGAGGCAAGAGCAGCAGCTGACGCG
TACACAACAAGTCAGCAAACAGACAGGTTGAACTTCATCCCCAAAGGAGAAGCTCAACTCAAGCCCAAGA
GCTTTGCTAAGGCCCTAACAAGCCCACCAAAGCAAAAAGCCCACTGGCTCACGCTAGGAACCAAAAGGCC
CAGCAGTGATCCAGCCCCAAAAGAGATCTCCTTTGCCCCGGAGATTACAATGGACGATTTCCTCTATCTT
TACGATCTAGGAAGGAAGTTCGAAGGTGAAGGTGACGACACTATGTTCACCACTGATAATGAGAAGGTTA
GCCTCTTCAATTTCAGAAAGAATGCTGACCCACAGATGGTTAGAGAGGCCTACGCAGCAGGTCTCATCAA
GACGATCTACCCGAGTAACAATCTCCAGGAGATCAAATACCTTCCCAAGAAGGTTAAAGATGCAGTCAAA
AGATTCAGGACTAATTGCATCAAGAACACAGAGAAAGACATATTTCTCAAGATCAGAAGTACTATTCCAG
TATGGACGATTCAAGGCTTGCTTCATAAACCAAGGCAAGTAATAGAGATTGGAGTCTCTAAAAAGGTAGT
TCCTACTGAATCTAAGGCCATGCATGGAGTCTAAGATTCAAATCGAGGATCTAACAGAACTCGCCGTGAA
GACTGGCGAACAGTTCATACAGAGTCTTTTACGACTCAATGACAAGAAGAAAATCTTCGTCAACATGGTG
GAGCACGACACTCTGGTCTACTCCAAAAATGTCAAAGATACAGTCTCAGAAGACCAAAGGGCTATTGAGA
CTTTTCAACAAAGGATAATTTCGGGAAACCTCCTCGGATTCCATTGCCCAGCTATCTGTCACTTCATCGA
AAGGACAGTAGAAAAGGAAGGTGGCTCCTACAAATGCCATCATTGCGATAAAGGAAAGGCTATCATTCAA
GATCTCTCTGCCGACAGTGGTCCCAAAGATGGACCCCCACCCACGAGGAGCATCGTGGAAAAAGAAGACG
TTCCAACCACGTCTTCAAAGCAAGTGGATTGATGTGACATCTCCACTGACGTAAGGGATGACGCACAATC
CCACTATCCTTCGCAAGACCCTTCCTCTATATAAGGAAGTTCATTTCATTTGGAGAGGACACGCTCGAGA
TCACAAGTTTGTACAAAAAAGCTGAACGAGAAACGTAAAATGATATAAATATCAATATATTAAATTAGAT
TTTGCATAAAAAACAGACTACATAATACTGTAAAACACAACATATCCAGTCACTATGGCGGCCGCATTAG
GCACCCCAGGCTTTACACTTTATGCTTCCGGCTCGTATAATGTGTGGATTTTGAGTTAGGATCCGTCGAG
ATTTTCAGGAGCTAAGGAAGCTAAAATGGAGAAAAAAATCACTGGATATACCACCGTTGATATATCCCAA
TGGCATCGTAAAGAACATTTTGAGGCATTTCAGTCAGTTGCTCAATGTACCTATAACCAGACCGTTCAGC
TGGATATTACGGCCTTTTTAAAGACCGTAAAGAAAAATAAGCACAAGTTTTATCCGGCCTTTATTCACAT
TCTTGCCCGCCTGATGAATGCTCATCCGGAATTCCGTATGGCAATGAAAGACGGTGAGCTGGTGATATGG
GATAGTGTTCACCCTTGTTACACCGTTTTCCATGAGCAAACTGAAACGTTTTCATCGCTCTGGAGTGAAT
ACCACGACGATTTCCGGCAGTTTCTACACATATATTCGCAAGATGTGGCGTGTTACGGTGAAAACCTGGC
CTATTTCCCTAAAGGGTTTATTGAGAATATGTTTTTCGTCTCAGCCAATCCCTGGGTGAGTTTCACCAGT
TTTGATTTAAACGTGGCCAATATGGACAACTTCTTCGCCCCCGTTTTCACCATGGGCAAATATTATACGC
AAGGCGACAAGGTGCTGATGCCGCTGGCGATTCAGGTTCATCATGCCGTTTGTGATGGCTTCCATGTCGG
CAGAATGCTTAATGAATTACAACAGTACTGCGATGAGTGGCAGGGCGGGGCGTAAAGATCTGGATCCGGC
TTACTAAAAGCCAGATAACAGTATGCGTATTTGCGCGCTGATTTTTGCGGTATAAGAATATATACTGATA
TGTATACCCGAAGTATGTCAAAAAGAGGTATGCTATGAAGCAGCGTATTACAGTGACAGTTGACAGCGAC
AGCTATCAGTTGCTCAAGGCATATATGATGTCAATATCTCCGGTCTGGTAAGCACAACCATGCAGAATGA
AGCCCGTCGTCTGCGTGCCGAACGCTGGAAAGCGGAAAATCAGGAAGGGATGGCTGAGGTCGCCCGGTTT
ATTGAAATGAACGGCTCTTTTGCTGACGAGAACAGGGGCTGGTGAAATGCAGTTTAAGGTTTACACCTAT
AAAAGAGAGAGCCGTTATCGTCTGTTTGTGGATGTACAGAGTGATATTATTGACACGCCCGGGCGACGGA
TGGTGATCCCCCTGGCCAGTGCACGTCTGCTGTCAGATAAAGTCTCCCGTGAACTTTACCCGGTGGTGCA
TATCGGGGATGAAAGCTGGCGCATGATGACCACCGATATGGCCAGTGTGCCGGTCTCCGTTATCGGGGAA
GAAGTGGCTGATCTCAGCCACCGCGAAAATGACATCAAAAACGCCATTAACCTGATGTTCTGGGGAATAT
AAATGTCAGGCTCCCTTATACACAGCCAGTCTGCAGGTCGACCATAGTGACTGGATATGTTGTGTTTTAC
AGTATTATGTAGTCTGTTTTTTATGCAAAATCTAATTTAATATATTGATATTTATATCATTTTACGTTTC
TCGTTCAGCTTTCTTGTACAAAGTGGTGCCTAGGTGAGTCTAGAATGAAAGACAATACTGTGCCTCTGAA
GCTGATCGCTCTCCTGGCTAATGGCGAGTTCCATAGTGGCGAACAGCTGGGAGAAACCCTGGGCATGTCC
AGGGCCGCTATCAACAAGCACATTCAGACTCTGCGCGACTGGGGCGTGGACGTGTTCACCGTGCCCGGAA
AGGGCTACTCTCTGCCCGAGCCTATCCCGCTGCTGAACGCTAAACAGATTCTGGGACAGCTGGACGGCTA
CCCTTACGATGTACCGGATTACGCATAGACTAGTCCCTAGAGTCCTGCTTTAATGAGATATGCGAGACGC
CTATGATCGCATGATATTTGCTTTCAATTCTGTTGTGCACGTTGTAAAAAACCTGAGCATGTGTAGCTCA
GATCCTTACCGCCGGTTTCGGTTCATTCTAATGAATATATCACCCGTTACTATCGTATTTTTATGAATAA
TATTCTCCGTTCAATTTACTGATTGTACCCTACTACTTATATGTACAATATTAAAATGAAAACAATATAT
TGTGCTGAATAGGTTTATAGCGACATCTATGATAGAGCGCCACAATAACAAACAATTGCGTTTTATTATT
ACAAATCCAATTTTAAAAAAAGCGGCAGAACCGGTCAAACCTAAAAGACTGATTACATAAATCTTATTCA
AATTTCAAAAGTGCCCCAGGGGCTAGTATCTACGACACACCGAGCGGCGAACTAATAACGCTCACTGAAG
GGAACTCCGGTTCCCCGCCGGCGCGCATGGGTGAGATTCCTTGAAGTTGAGTATTGGCCGTCCGCTCTAC
CGAAAGTTACGGGCACCATTCAACCCGGTCCAGCACGGCGGCCGGGTAACCGACTTGCTGCCCCGAGAAT
TATGCAGCATTTTTTTGGTGTATGTGGGCCCCAAATGAAGTGCAGGTCAAACCTTGACAGTGACGACAAA
TCGTTGGGCGGGTCCAGGGCGAATTTTGCGACAACATGTCGAGGCTCAGCAGGACCTGCAGGCATGCAAG
CTTGGCACTGGCCGTCGTTTTACAACGTCGTGACTGGGAAAACCCTGGCGTTACCCAACTTAATCGCCTT
GCAGCACATCCCCCTTTCGCCAGCTGGCGTAATAGCGAAGAGGCCCGCACCGATCGCCCTTCCCAACAGT
TGCGCAGCCTGAATGGCGAATGCTAGAGCAGCTTGAGCTTGGATCAGATTGTCGTTTCCCGCCTTCAGTT
TAAACTATCAGTGTTTGACAGGATATATTGGCGGGTAAACCTAAGAGAAAAGAGCGTTTATTAGAATAAT
CGGATATTTAAAAGGGCGTGAAAAGGTTTATCCGTTCGTCCATTTGTATGTGCATGCCAACCACAGGGTT
CCCCTCGGGATCAAAGTACTTTGATCCAACCCCTCCGCTGCTATAGTGCAGTCGGCTTCTGACGTTCAGT
GCAGCCGTCTTCTGAAAACGACATGTCGCACAAGTCCTAAGTTACGCGACAGGCTGCCGCCCTGCCCTTT
TCCTGGCGTTTTCTTGTCGCGTGTTTTAGTCGCATAAAGTAGAATACTTGCGACTAGAACCGGAGACATT
ACGCCATGAACAAGAGCGCCGCCGCTGGCCTGCTGGGCTATGCCCGCGTCAGCACCGACGACCAGGACTT
GACCAACCAACGGGCCGAACTGCACGCGGCCGGCTGCACCAAGCTGTTTTCCGAGAAGATCACCGGCACC
AGGCGCGACCGCCCGGAGCTGGCCAGGATGCTTGACCACCTACGCCCTGGCGACGTTGTGACAGTGACCA
GGCTAGACCGCCTGGCCCGCAGCACCCGCGACCTACTGGACATTGCCGAGCGCATCCAGGAGGCCGGCGC
GGGCCTGCGTAGCCTGGCAGAGCCGTGGGCCGACACCACCACGCCGGCCGGCCGCATGGTGTTGACCGTG
TTCGCCGGCATTGCCGAGTTCGAGCGTTCCCTAATCATCGACCGCACCCGGAGCGGGCGCGAGGCCGCCA
AGGCCCGAGGCGTGAAGTTTGGCCCCCGCCCTACCCTCACCCCGGCACAGATCGCGCACGCCCGCGAGCT
GATCGACCAGGAAGGCCGCACCGTGAAAGAGGCGGCTGCACTGCTTGGCGTGCATCGCTCGACCCTGTAC
CGCGCACTTGAGCGCAGCGAGGAAGTGACGCCCACCGAGGCCAGGCGGCGCGGTGCCTTCCGTGAGGACG
CATTGACCGAGGCCGACGCCCTGGCGGCCGCCGAGAATGAACGCCAAGAGGAACAAGCATGAAACCGCAC
CAGGACGGCCAGGACGAACCGTTTTTCATTACCGAAGAGATCGAGGCGGAGATGATCGCGGCCGGGTACG
TGTTCGAGCCGCCCGCGCACGTCTCAACCGTGCGGCTGCATGAAATCCTGGCCGGTTTGTCTGATGCCAA
GCTGGCGGCCTGGCCGGCCAGCTTGGCCGCTGAAGAAACCGAGCGCCGCCGTCTAAAAAGGTGATGTGTA
TTTGAGTAAAACAGCTTGCGTCATGCGGTCGCTGCGTATATGATGCGATGAGTAAATAAACAAATACGCA
AGGGGAACGCATGAAGGTTATCGCTGTACTTAACCAGAAAGGCGGGTCAGGCAAGACGACCATCGCAACC
CATCTAGCCCGCGCCCTGCAACTCGCCGGGGCCGATGTTCTGTTAGTCGATTCCGATCCCCAGGGCAGTG
CCCGCGATTGGGCGGCCGTGCGGGAAGATCAACCGCTAACCGTTGTCGGCATCGACCGCCCGACGATTGA
CCGCGACGTGAAGGCCATCGGCCGGCGCGACTTCGTAGTGATCGACGGAGCGCCCCAGGCGGCGGACTTG
GCTGTGTCCGCGATCAAGGCAGCCGACTTCGTGCTGATTCCGGTGCAGCCAAGCCCTTACGACATATGGG
CCACCGCCGACCTGGTGGAGCTGGTTAAGCAGCGCATTGAGGTCACGGATGGAAGGCTACAAGCGGCCTT
TGTCGTGTCGCGGGCGATCAAAGGCACGCGCATCGGCGGTGAGGTTGCCGAGGCGCTGGCCGGGTACGAG
CTGCCCATTCTTGAGTCCCGTATCACGCAGCGCGTGAGCTACCCAGGCACTGCCGCCGCCGGCACAACCG
TTCTTGAATCAGAACCCGAGGGCGACGCTGCCCGCGAGGTCCAGGCGCTGGCCGCTGAAATTAAATCAAA
ACTCATTTGAGTTAATGAGGTAAAGAGAAAATGAGCAAAAGCACAAACACGCTAAGTGCCGGCCGTCCGA
GCGCACGCAGCAGCAAGGCTGCAACGTTGGCCAGCCTGGCAGACACGCCAGCCATGAAGCGGGTCAACTT
TCAGTTGCCGGCGGAGGATCACACCAAGCTGAAGATGTACGCGGTACGCCAAGGCAAGACCATTACCGAG
CTGCTATCTGAATACATCGCGCAGCTACCAGAGTAAATGAGCAAATGAATAAATGAGTAGATGAATTTTA
GCGGCTAAAGGAGGCGGCATGGAAAATCAAGAACAACCAGGCACCGACGCCGTGGAATGCCCCATGTGTG
GAGGAACGGGCGGTTGGCCAGGCGTAAGCGGCTGGGTTGCCTGCCGGCCCTGCAATGGCACTGGAACCCC
CAAGCCCGAGGAATCGGCGTGAGCGGTCGCAAACCATCCGGCCCGGTACAAATCGGCGCGGCGCTGGGTG
ATGACCTGGTGGAGAAGTTGAAGGCCGCGCAGGCCGCCCAGCGGCAACGCATCGAGGCAGAAGCACGCCC
CGGTGAATCGTGGCAAGCGGCCGCTGATCGAATCCGCAAAGAATCCCGGCAACCGCCGGCAGCCGGTGCG
CCGTCGATTAGGAAGCCGCCCAAGGGCGACGAGCAACCAGATTTTTTCGTTCCGATGCTCTATGACGTGG
GCACCCGCGATAGTCGCAGCATCATGGACGTGGCCGTTTTCCGTCTGTCGAAGCGTGACCGACGAGCTGG
CGAGGTGATCCGCTACGAGCTTCCAGACGGGCACGTAGAGGTTTCCGCAGGGCCGGCCGGCATGGCCAGT
GTGTGGGATTACGACCTGGTACTGATGGCGGTTTCCCATCTAACCGAATCCATGAACCGATACCGGGAAG
GGAAGGGAGACAAGCCCGGCCGCGTGTTCCGTCCACACGTTGCGGACGTACTCAAGTTCTGCCGGCGAGC
CGATGGCGGAAAGCAGAAAGACGACCTGGTAGAAACCTGCATTCGGTTAAACACCACGCACGTTGCCATG
CAGCGTACGAAGAAGGCCAAGAACGGCCGCCTGGTGACGGTATCCGAGGGTGAAGCCTTGATTAGCCGCT
ACAAGATCGTAAAGAGCGAAACCGGGCGGCCGGAGTACATCGAGATCGAGCTAGCTGATTGGATGTACCG
CGAGATCACAGAAGGCAAGAACCCGGACGTGCTGACGGTTCACCCCGATTACTTTTTGATCGATCCCGGC
ATCGGCCGTTTTCTCTACCGCCTGGCACGCCGCGCCGCAGGCAAGGCAGAAGCCAGATGGTTGTTCAAGA
CGATCTACGAACGCAGTGGCAGCGCCGGAGAGTTCAAGAAGTTCTGTTTCACCGTGCGCAAGCTGATCGG
GTCAAATGACCTGCCGGAGTACGATTTGAAGGAGGAGGCGGGGCAGGCTGGCCCGATCCTAGTCATGCGC
TACCGCAACCTGATCGAGGGCGAAGCATCCGCCGGTTCCTAATGTACGGAGCAGATGCTAGGGCAAATTG
CCCTAGCAGGGGAAAAAGGTCGAAAAGGTCTCTTTCCTGTGGATAGCACGTACATTGGGAACCCAAAGCC
GTACATTGGGAACCGGAACCCGTACATTGGGAACCCAAAGCCGTACATTGGGAACCGGTCACACATGTAA
GTGACTGATATAAAAGAGAAAAAAGGCGATTTTTCCGCCTAAAACTCTTTAAAACTTATTAAAACTCTTA
AAACCCGCCTGGCCTGTGCATAACTGTCTGGCCAGCGCACAGCCGAAGAGCTGCAAAAAGCGCCTACCCT
TCGGTCGCTGCGCTCCCTACGCCCCGCCGCTTCGCGTCGGCCTATCGCGGCCGCTGGCCGCTCAAAAATG
GCTGGCCTACGGCCAGGCAATCTACCAGGGCGCGGACAAGCCGCGCCGTCGCCACTCGACCGCCGGCGCC
CACATCAAGGCACCCTGCCTCGCGCGTTTCGGTGATGACGGTGAAAACCTCTGACACATGCAGCTCCCGG
AGACGGTCACAGCTTGTCTGTAAGCGGATGCCGGGAGCAGACAAGCCCGTCAGGGCGCGTCAGCGGGTGT
TGGCGGGTGTCGGGGCGCAGCCATGACCCAGTCACGTAGCGATAGCGGAGTGTATACTGGCTTAACTATG
CGGCATCAGAGCAGATTGTACTGAGAGTGCACCATATGCGGTGTGAAATACCGCACAGATGCGTAAGGAG
AAAATACCGCATCAGGCGCTCTTCCGCTTCCTCGCTCACTGACTCGCTGCGCTCGGTCGTTCGGCTGCGG
CGAGCGGTATCAGCTCACTCAAAGGCGGTAATACGGTTATCCACAGAATCAGGGGATAACGCAGGAAAGA
ACATGTGAGCAAAAGGCCAGCAAAAGGCCAGGAACCGTAAAAAGGCCGCGTTGCTGGCGTTTTTCCATAG
GCTCCGCCCCCCTGACGAGCATCACAAAAATCGACGCTCAAGTCAGAGGTGGCGAAACCCGACAGGACTA
TAAAGATACCAGGCGTTTCCCCCTGGAAGCTCCCTCGTGCGCTCTCCTGTTCCGACCCTGCCGCTTACCG
GATACCTGTCCGCCTTTCTCCCTTCGGGAAGCGTGGCGCTTTCTCATAGCTCACGCTGTAGGTATCTCAG
TTCGGTGTAGGTCGTTCGCTCCAAGCTGGGCTGTGTGCACGAACCCCCCGTTCAGCCCGACCGCTGCGCC
TTATCCGGTAACTATCGTCTTGAGTCCAACCCGGTAAGACACGACTTATCGCCACTGGCAGCAGCCACTG
GTAACAGGATTAGCAGAGCGAGGTATGTAGGCGGTGCTACAGAGTTCTTGAAGTGGTGGCCTAACTACGG
CTACACTAGAAGGACAGTATTTGGTATCTGCGCTCTGCTGAAGCCAGTTACCTTCGGAAAAAGAGTTGGT
AGCTCTTGATCCGGCAAACAAACCACCGCTGGTAGCGGTGGTTTTTTTGTTTGCAAGCAGCAGATTACGC
GCAGAAAAAAAGGATCTCAAGAAGATCCTTTGATCTTTTCTACGGGGTCTGACGCTCAGTGGAACGAAAA
CTCACGTTAAGGGATTTTGGTCATGCATTCTAGGGAAGGTGCGAACAAGTCCCTGATATGAGATCATGTT
TGTCATCTGGAGCCATAGAACAGGGTTCATC
[978 nt withheld, positions 10742-11719]
TAAAAACTGGGGATAACGCCTTAAATGGCGAAGAAACGGTCTAAATAGGCTGATTCAAGGCATTTACGGG
AGAAAAAATCGGCTCAAACATGAAGAAATGAAATGACTGAGTCAGCCGAGAAGAATTTCCCCGCTTATTC
GCACCTTCCCTAGGTACTAAAACAATTCATCCAGTAAAATATAATATTTTATTTTCTCCCAATCAGGCTT
GATCCCCAGTAAGTCAAAAAATAGCTCGACATACTGTTCTTCCCCGATATCCTCCCTGATCGACCGGACG
CAGAAGGCAATGTCATACCACTTGTCCGCCCTGCCGCTTCTCCCAAGATCAATAAAGCCACTTACTTTGC
CATCTTTCACAAAGATGTTGCTGTCTCCCAGGTCGCCGTGGGAAAAGACAAGTTCCTCTTCGGGCTTTTC
CGTCTTTAAAAAATCATACAGCTCGCGCGGATCTTTAAATGGAGTGTCTTCTTCCCAGTTTTCGCAATCC
ACATCGGCCAGATCGTTATTCAGTAAGTAATCCAATTCGGCTAAGCGGCTGTCTAAGCTATTCGTATAGG
GACAATCCGATATGTCGATGGAGTGAAAGAGCCTGATGCACTCCGCATACAGCTCGATAATCTTTTCAGG
GCTTTGTTCATCTTCATACTCTTCCGAGCAAAGGACGCCATCGGCCTCACTCATGAGCAGATTGCTCCAG
CCATCATGCCGTTCAAAGTGCAGGACCTTTGGAACAGGCAGCTTTCCTTCCAGCCATAGCATCATGTCCT
TTTCCCGTTCCACATCATAGGTGGTCCCTTTATACCGGCTGTCCGTCATTTTTAAATATAGGTTTTCATT
TTCTCCCACCAGCTTATATACCTTAGCAGGAGACATTCCTTCCGTATCTTTTACGCAGCGGTATTTTTCG
ATCAGTTTTTTCAATTCCGGTGATATTCTCATTTTAGCCATTTATTATTTCCTTCCTCTTTTCTACAGTA
TTTAAAGATACCCCAAGAAGCTAATTATAACAAGACGAACTCCAATTCACTGTTCCTTGCATTCTAAAAC
CTTAAATACCAGAAAACAGCTTTTTCAAAGTTGTTTTCAAAGTTGGCGTATAACATAGTATCGACGGAGC
CGATTTTGAAACCGCGGTGATCACAGGCAGCAACGCTCTGTCATCGTTACAATCAACATGCTACCCTCCG
CGAGATCATCCGTGTTTCAAACCCGGCAGCTTAGTTGCCGTTCTTCCGAATAGCATCGGTAACATGAGCA
AAGTCTGCCGCCTTACAACGGCTCTCCCGCTGACGCCGTCCCGGACTGATGGGCTGCCTGTATCGAGTGG
TGATTTTGTGCCGAGCTGCCGGTCGGGGAGCTGTTGGCTGGCTGG
